Addgene plasmid #216577: DDX3X - E186A in pENTR
Purpose: gateway cloning donor vector containing DDX3X ASD mutation
Depositing lab: Douglas Allan & Christopher Loewen. Depositing organization: University of British Columbia.
Backbone
  Vector backbone: pCR8-GW-TOPO
  Backbone manufacturer: GenScript
  Backbone size w/o insert (bp): 2800
  Vector type: Gateway Entry Plasmid
Growth in bacteria
  Bacterial resistance: Spectinomycin, 50 μg/mL
  Growth temperature: 37°C
  Growth strain: DH5alpha
  Copy number: High Copy
Gene/Insert
  Gene/Insert name: DDX3X
  Species: H. sapiens (human)
  Insert size (bp): 2000
  Mutation: E186A
  Entrez Gene: DDX3X (a.k.a. CAP-Rf, DBX, DDX14, DDX3, HLP2, MRX102, MRXSSB)
  Cloning method: Gibson Cloning
  Sequencing primers: 5′ M13 fwd; 3′ M13 rev
Terms and licenses: Academic/Nonprofit Terms; Industry Terms: Not Available to Industry
Depositor comments: insert contains a Kozak sequence that encodes a linker for cloning into N-terminal tagging pDEST vectors
How to cite: DDX3X - E186A in pENTR was a gift from Douglas Allan & Christopher Loewen (Addgene plasmid # 216577 ; http://n2t.net/addgene:216577 ; RRID:Addgene_216577)
