[The description below was written by a language model from this plasmid's Addgene catalogue record and pLannotate feature annotations shown in this document.]
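Description:
DDX3X - E186A in pENTR is a Gateway entry (donor) plasmid built on the pCR8-GW-TOPO backbone and carrying the human DDX3X coding sequence with an E186A substitution, which the record describes as an autism spectrum disorder (ASD)-associated mutation. The sequenced plasmid is about 4.8 kb, consistent with a roughly 2.8 kb backbone plus a roughly 2 kb insert introduced by Gibson cloning. It is maintained in E. coli at high copy number through a ColE1/pUC-type origin. Selection uses spectinomycin, conferred by the aadA (SmR) aminoglycoside adenylyltransferase gene. An integron-derived Pc promoter fragment and a short gentamicin-resistance gene remnant lie upstream of aadA.

The DDX3X open reading frame, which encodes a DEAD-box RNA helicase, sits between attL1 and attL2 sites. An LR Clonase reaction can therefore transfer it directionally into any attR-containing destination vector. As is typical of entry clones, no promoter is annotated upstream of the insert for expression in eukaryotic cells, so expression depends on the destination vector chosen. A T7 promoter lies beyond attL2 and points back toward the insert. The rrnB T1 and T2 terminators upstream of attL1 insulate the cassette from read-through transcription. Short lacZα and lacI fragments are backbone remnants.

According to the depositor, the insert includes a Kozak sequence that is designed to read as a linker when the gene is moved into N-terminal tagging destination vectors, so the same clone suits tagged or untagged expression. The plasmid serves as a source clone for generating expression constructs of this DDX3X variant, presumably for functional comparison with other alleles, although the record does not describe specific downstream assays.
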