Features (pLannotate 1.2.2; 12 found; start..end, strand, type, name):
     42..78      -  CDS            lacZα (fragment): LacZα fragment of β-galactosidase; lacZ fragment
     94..193     +  protein_bind   attL1: mutant version of attL; recombination site for the Gateway® LR reaction LR Clonase™
    202..2187    +  CDS            DDX3X: DDX3X_HUMAN - Also known as DBX From Homo sapiens (Human).
   2194..2293    -  protein_bind   attL2: mutant version of attL; recombination site for the Gateway® LR reaction LR Clonase™
   2311..2329    -  promoter       T7 promoter: promoter for bacteriophage T7 RNA polymerase
   2519..2542    +  promoter       Pc promoter (fragment): intI1 (promoter lies within the coding sequence); class 1 integron promoter
   2718..2774    +  CDS            GmR (fragment): gentamycin acetyltransferase; aacC1; confers resistance to gentamycin
   2781..3572    +  CDS            SmR: aminoglycoside adenylyltransferase (Murphy, 1985); aadA; confers resistance to spectinomycin and streptomycin
   3665..4253    +  rep_origin     ori: high-copy-number ColE1/pMB1/pBR322/pUC origin of replication
   4436..4528    +  CDS            lacI (fragment): lac repressor; lacI; The lac repressor binds to the lac operator to inhibit transcription in E. coli. This inhibition can be relieved by adding lactose or isopropyl-β-D-thiogalactopyranoside (IPTG).
   4583..4610    -  terminator     rrnB T2 terminator: transcription terminator T2 from the E. coli rrnB gene
   4742..4785    +  terminator     rrnB T1 terminator: Escherichia coli rrnB; transcription terminator T1 from the E. coli rrnB gene
>Addgene plasmid #216577 | DDX3X - E186A in pENTR | addgene full sequence | sequence record 426867 | Addgene NGS Result
GCCTGGCAGTTCCCTACTCTCGCGTTAACGCTAGCATGGATGTTTTCCCAGTCACGACGTTGTAAAACGA
CGGCCAGTCTTAAGCTCGGGCCCCAAATAATGATTTTATTTTGACTGATAGTGACCTGTTCGTTGCAACA
AATTGATGAGCAATGCTTTTTTATAATGCCAACTTTGTACAAAAAAGCAGGCTCCGGCACCATGAGTCAT
GTGGCAGTGGAAAATGCGCTCGGGCTGGACCAGCAGTTTGCTGGCCTAGACCTGAACTCTTCAGATAATC
AGAGTGGAGGAAGTACAGCCAGCAAAGGGCGCTATATTCCTCCTCATTTAAGGAACCGAGAAGCTACTAA
AGGTTTCTACGATAAAGACAGTTCAGGGTGGAGTTCTAGCAAAGATAAGGATGCGTATAGCAGTTTTGGA
TCTCGTAGTGATTCAAGAGGGAAGTCTAGCTTCTTCAGTGATCGTGGAAGTGGATCAAGGGGAAGGTTTG
ATGATCGTGGACGGAGTGATTACGATGGCATTGGCAGCCGTGGTGACAGAAGTGGCTTTGGCAAATTTGA
ACGTGGTGGAAACAGTCGCTGGTGTGACAAATCAGATGAAGATGATTGGTCAAAACCACTCCCACCAAGT
GAACGCTTGGAACAGGAACTCTTTTCTGGAGGCAACACTGGGATTAATTTTGAGAAATACGATGACATTC
CAGTTGAGGCAACAGGCAACAACTGTCCTCCACATATTGAAAGTTTCAGTGATGTTGCGATGGGAGAAAT
TATCATGGGAAACATTGAGCTTACTCGTTATACTCGCCCAACTCCAGTGCAAAAGCATGCTATTCCTATT
ATCAAAGAGAAAAGAGACTTGATGGCTTGTGCCCAAACAGGGTCTGGAAAAACTGCAGCATTTCTGTTGC
CCATCTTGAGTCAGATTTATTCAGATGGTCCAGGCGAGGCTTTGAGGGCCATGAAGGAAAATGGAAGGTA
TGGGCGCCGCAAACAATACCCAATCTCCTTGGTATTAGCACCAACGAGAGAGTTGGCAGTACAGATCTAC
GAGGAAGCCAGAAAATTTTCATACCGATCTAGAGTTCGTCCTTGCGTGGTTTATGGTGGTGCCGATATTG
GTCAGCAGATTCGAGACTTGGAACGTGGATGCCATTTGTTAGTAGCCACTCCAGGACGTCTAGTGGATAT
GATGGAAAGAGGAAAGATTGGATTAGACTTTTGCAAATACTTGGTGTTAGATGAAGCTGATCGGATGTTG
GATATGGGGTTTGAGCCTCAGATTCGTAGAATAGTCGAACAAGATACTATGCCTCCAAAGGGTGTCCGCC
ACACTATGATGTTTAGTGCTACTTTTCCTAAGGAAATACAGATGCTGGCTCGTGATTTCTTAGATGAATA
TATCTTCTTGGCTGTAGGAAGAGTTGGCTCTACCTCTGAAAACATCACACAGAAAGTAGTTTGGGTGGAA
GAATCAGACAAACGGTCATTTCTGCTTGACCTCCTAAATGCAACAGGCAAGGATTCACTGACCTTAGTGT
TTGTGGAGACCAAAAAGGGTGCAGATTCTCTGGAGGATTTCTTATACCATGAAGGATACGCATGTACCAG
CATCCATGGAGACCGTTCTCAGAGGGATAGAGAAGAGGCCCTTCACCAGTTCCGCTCAGGAAAAAGCCCA
ATTTTAGTGGCTACAGCAGTAGCAGCAAGAGGACTGGACATTTCAAATGTGAAACATGTTATCAATTTTG
ACTTGCCAAGTGATATTGAAGAATATGTACATCGTATTGGTCGTACGGGACGTGTAGGAAACCTTGGCCT
GGCAACCTCATTCTTTAACGAGAGGAACATAAATATTACTAAGGATTTGTTGGATCTTCTTGTTGAAGCT
AAACAAGAAGTGCCGTCTTGGTTAGAAAACATGGCTTATGAACACCACTACAAGGGTAGCAGTCGTGGAC
GTTCTAAGAGTAGCAGATTTAGTGGAGGGTTTGGTGCCAGAGACTACCGACAAAGTAGCGGTGCCAGCAG
TTCCAGCTTCAGCAGCAGCCGCGCAAGCAGCAGCCGCAGTGGCGGAGGTGGCCACGGTAGCAGCAGAGGA
TTTGGTGGAGGTGGCTATGGAGGCTTTTACAACAGTGATGGATATGGAGGAAATTATAACTCCCAGGGGG
TTGACTGGTGGGGTAACTGATAGACCCAGCTTTCTTGTACAAAGTTGGCATTATAAAAAATAATTGCTCA
TCAATTTGTTGCAACGAACAGGTCACTATCAGTCAAAATAAAATCATTATTTGCCATCCAGCTGATATCC
CCTATAGTGAGTCGTATTACATGGTCATAGCTGTTTCCTGGCAGCTCTGGCCCGTGTCTCAAAATCTCTG
ATGTTACATTGCACAAGATAAAAATATATCATCATGCCTCCTCTAGACCAGCCAGGACAGAAATGCCTCG
ACTTCGCTGCTACCCAAGGTTGCCGGGTGACGCACACCGTGGAAACGGATGAAGGCACGAACCCAGTGGA
CATAAGCCTGTTCGGTTCGTAAGCTGTAATGCAAGTAGCGTATGCGCTCACGCAACTGGTCCAGAACCTT
GACCGAACGCAGCGGTGGTAACGGCGCAGTGGCGGTTTTCATGGCTTGTTATGACTGTTTTTTTGGGGTA
CAGTCTATGCCTCGGGCATCCAAGCAGCAAGCGCGTTACGCCGTGGGTCGATGTTTGATGTTATGGAGCA
GCAACGATGTTACGCAGCAGGGCAGTCGCCCTAAAACAAAGTTAAACATTATGAGGGAAGCGGTGATCGC
CGAAGTATCGACTCAACTATCAGAGGTAGTTGGCGTCATCGAGCGCCATCTCGAACCGACGTTGCTGGCC
GTACATTTGTACGGCTCCGCAGTGGATGGCGGCCTGAAGCCACACAGTGATATTGATTTGCTGGTTACGG
TGACCGTAAGGCTTGATGAAACAACGCGGCGAGCTTTGATCAACGACCTTTTGGAAACTTCGGCTTCCCC
TGGAGAGAGCGAGATTCTCCGCGCTGTAGAAGTCACCATTGTTGTGCACGACGACATCATTCCGTGGCGT
TATCCAGCTAAGCGCGAACTGCAATTTGGAGAATGGCAGCGCAATGACATTCTTGCAGGTATCTTCGAGC
CAGCCACGATCGACATTGATCTGGCTATCTTGCTGACAAAAGCAAGAGAACATAGCGTTGCCTTGGTAGG
TCCAGCGGCGGAGGAACTCTTTGATCCGGTTCCTGAACAGGATCTATTTGAGGCGCTAAATGAAACCTTA
ACGCTATGGAACTCGCCGCCCGACTGGGCTGGCGATGAGCGAAATGTAGTGCTTACGTTGTCCCGCATTT
GGTACAGCGCAGTAACCGGCAAAATCGCGCCGAAGGATGTCGCTGCCGACTGGGCAATGGAGCGCCTGCC
GGCCCAGTATCAGCCCGTCATACTTGAAGCTAGACAGGCTTATCTTGGACAAGAAGAAGATCGCTTGGCC
TCGCGCGCAGATCAGTTGGAAGAATTTGTCCACTACGTGAAAGGCGAGATCACCAAGGTAGTCGGCAAAT
AACCCTCGAGCCACCCATGACCAAAATCCCTTAACGTGAGTTACGCGTCGTTCCACTGAGCGTCAGACCC
CGTAGAAAAGATCAAAGGATCTTCTTGAGATCCTTTTTTTCTGCGCGTAATCTGCTGCTTGCAAACAAAA
AAACCACCGCTACCAGCGGTGGTTTGTTTGCCGGATCAAGAGCTACCAACTCTTTTTCCGAAGGTAACTG
GCTTCAGCAGAGCGCAGATACCAAATACTGTTCTTCTAGTGTAGCCGTAGTTAGGCCACCACTTCAAGAA
CTCTGTAGCACCGCCTACATACCTCGCTCTGCTAATCCTGTTACCAGTGGCTGCTGCCAGTGGCGATAAG
TCGTGTCTTACCGGGTTGGACTCAAGACGATAGTTACCGGATAAGGCGCAGCGGTCGGGCTGAACGGGGG
GTTCGTGCACACAGCCCAGCTTGGAGCGAACGACCTACACCGAACTGAGATACCTACAGCGTGAGCTATG
AGAAAGCGCCACGCTTCCCGAAGGGAGAAAGGCGGACAGGTATCCGGTAAGCGGCAGGGTCGGAACAGGA
GAGCGCACGAGGGAGCTTCCAGGGGGAAACGCCTGGTATCTTTATAGTCCTGTCGGGTTTCGCCACCTCT
GACTTGAGCGTCGATTTTTGTGATGCTCGTCAGGGGGGCGGAGCCTATGGAAAAACGCCAGCAACGCGGC
CTTTTTACGGTTCCTGGCCTTTTGCTGGCCTTTTGCTCACATGTTCTTTCCTGCGTTATCCCCTGATTCT
GTGGATAACCGTATTACCGCCTTTGAGTGAGCTGATACCGCTCGCCGCAGCCGAACGACCGAGCGCAGCG
AGTCAGTGAGCGAGGAAGCGGAAGAGCGCCCAATACGCAAACCGCCTCTCCCCGCGCGTTGGCCGATTCA
TTAATGCAGCTGGCACGACAGGTTTCCCGACTGGAAAGCGGGCAGTGAGCGCAACGCAATTAATACGCGT
ACCGCTAGCCAGGAAGAGTTTGTAGAAACGCAAAAAGGCCATCCGTCAGGATGGCCTTCTGCTTAGTTTG
ATGCCTGGCAGTTTATGGCGGGCGTCCTGCCCGCCACCCTCCGGGCCGTTGCTTCACAACGTTCAAATCC
GCTCCCGGCGGATTTGTCCTACTCAGGAGAGCGTTCACCGACAAACAACAGATAAAACGAAAGGCCCAGT
CTTCCGACTGAGCCTTTCGTTTTATTTGAT
